>Addgene plasmid #183670 | pESC-LEU-SopB | addgene full sequence | sequence record 360303 | Addgene NGS Result
CTTTCGTCTCGCGCGTTTCGGTGATGACGGTGAAAACCTCTGACACATGCAGCTCCCGGAGACGGTCACA
GCTTGTCTGTAAGCGGATGCCGGGAGCAGACAAGCCCGTCAGGGCGCGTCAGCGGGTGTTGGCGGGTGTC
GGGGCTGGCTTAACTATGCGGCATCAGAGCAGATTGTACTGAGAGTGCACCATATCGACTACGTCGTTAA
GGCCGTTTCTGACAGAGTAAAATTCTTGAGGGAACTTTCACCATTATGGGAAATGGTTCAAGAAGGTATT
GACTTAAACTCCATCAAATGGTCAGGTCATTGAGTGTTTTTTATTTGTTGTATTTTTTTTTTTTTAGAGA
AAATCCTCCAATATATAAATTAGGAATCATAGTTTCATGATTTTCTGTTACACCTAACTTTTTGTGTGGT
GCCCTCCTCCTTGTCAATATTAATGTTAAAGTGCAATTCTTTTTCCTTATCACGTTGAGCCATTAGTATC
AATTTGCTTACCTGTATTCCTTTACATCCTCCTTTTTCTCCTTCTTGATAAATGTATGTAGATTGCGTAT
ATAGTTTCGTCTACCCTATGAACATATTCCATTTTGTAATTTCGTGTCGTTTCTATTATGAATTTCATTT
ATAAAGTTTATGTACAAATATCATAAAAAAAGAGAATCTTTTTAAGCAAGGATTTTCTTAACTTCTTCGG
CGACAGCATCACCGACTTCGGTGGTACTGTTGGAACCACCTAAATCACCAGTTCTGATACCTGCATCCAA
AACCTTTTTAACTGCATCTTCAATGGCCTTACCTTCTTCAGGCAAGTTCAATGACAATTTCAACATCATT
GCAGCAGACAAGATAGTGGCGATAGGGTTGACCTTATTCTTTGGCAAATCTGGAGCAGAACCGTGGCATG
GTTCGTACAAACCAAATGCGGTGTTCTTGTCTGGCAAAGAGGCCAAGGACGCAGATGGCAACAAACCCAA
GGAACCTGGGATAACGGAGGCTTCATCGGAGATGATATCACCAAACATGTTGCTGGTGATTATAATACCA
TTTAGGTGGGTTGGGTTCTTAACTAGGATCATGGCGGCAGAATCAATCAATTGATGTTGAACCTTCAATG
TAGGGAATTCGTTCTTGATGGTTTCCTCCACAGTTTTTCTCCATAATCTTGAAGAGGCCAAAACATTAGC
TTTATCCAAGGACCAAATAGGCAATGGTGGCTCATGTTGTAGGGCCATGAAAGCGGCCATTCTTGTGATT
CTTTGCACTTCTGGAACGGTGTATTGTTCACTATCCCAAGCGACACCATCACCATCGTCTTCCTTTCTCT
TACCAAAGTAAATACCTCCCACTAATTCTCTGACAACAACGAAGTCAGTACCTTTAGCAAATTGTGGCTT
GATTGGAGATAAGTCTAAAAGAGAGTCGGATGCAAAGTTACATGGTCTTAAGTTGGCGTACAATTGAAGT
TCTTTACGGATTTTTAGTAAACCTTGTTCAGGTCTAACACTACCGGTACCCCATTTAGGACCACCCACAG
CACCTAACAAAACGGCATCAGCCTTCTTGGAGGCTTCCAGCGCCTCATCTGGAAGTGGAACACCTGTAGC
ATCGATAGCAGCACCACCAATTAAATGATTTTCGAAATCGAACTTGACATTGGAACGAACATCAGAAATA
GCTTTAAGAACCTTAATGGCTTCGGCTGTGATTTCTTGACCAACGTGGTCACCTGGCAAAACGACGATCT
TCTTAGGGGCAGACATTAGAATGGTATATCCTTGAAATATATATATATATATTGCTGAAATGTAAAAGGT
AAGAAAAGTTAGAAAGTAAGACGATTGCTAACCACCTATTGGAAAAAACAATAGGTCCTTAAATAATATT
GTCAACTTCAAGTATTGTGATGCAAGCATTTAGTCATGAACGCTTCTCTATTCTATATGAAAAGCCGGTT
CCGGCGCTCTCACCTTTCCTTTTTCTCCCAATTTTTCAGTTGAAAAAGGTATATGCGTCAGGCGACCTCT
GAAATTAACAAAAAATTTCCAGTCATCGAATTTGATTCTGTGCGATAGCGCCCCTGTGTGTTCTCGTTAT
GTTGAGGAAAAAAATAATGGTTGCTAAGAGATTCGAACTCTTGCATCTTACGATACCTGAGTATTCCCAC
AGTTAACTGCGGTCAAGATATTTCTTGAATCAGGCGCCTTAGACCGCTCGGCCAAACAACCAATTACTTG
TTGAGAAATAGAGTATAATTATCCTATAAATATAACGTTTTTGAACACACATGAACAAGGAAGTACAGGA
CAATTGATTTTGAAGAGAATGTGGATTTTGATGTAATTGTTGGGATTCCATTTTTAATAAGGCAATAATA
TTAGGTATGTAGATATACTAGAAGTTCTCCTCGACCGGTCGATATGCGGTGTGAAATACCGCACAGATGC
GTAAGGAGAAAATACCGCATCAGGAAATTGTAAGCGTTAATATTTTGTTAAAATTCGCGTTAAATTTTTG
TTAAATCAGCTCATTTTTTAACCAATAGGCCGAAATCGGCAAAATCCCTTATAAATCAAAAGAATAGACC
GAGATAGGGT
[37 nt withheld, positions 2601-2637]
AAAGAACGTGGACTCCAACGTCAAAGG
[49 nt withheld, positions 2665-2713]
T
[91 nt withheld, positions 2715-2805]
G
[124 nt withheld, positions 2807-2930]
CCATTCGCCATTCAGGCTGCGCAACTGTTGGGAAGGGCGATCGGTGCGGGCCTCTTCGCTATTACGCCAG
CTGAATTGGAGCGACCTCATGCTATACCTGAGAAAGCAACCTGACCTACAGGAAAGAGTTACTCAAGAAT
AAGAATTTTCGTTTTAAAACCTAAGAGTCACTTTAAAATTTGTATACACTTATTTTTTTTATAACTTATT
TAATAATAAAAATCATAAATCATAAGAAATTCGCTTATTTAGAAGTGTCAACAACGTATCTACCAACGAT
TTGACCCTTTTCCATCTTTTCGTAAATTTCTGGCAAGGTAGACAAGCCGACAACCTTGATTGGAGACTTG
ACCAAACCTCTGGCGAAGAATTGTTAATTAAGAGCTCAGATCTTATCGTCGTCATCCTTGTAATCCATCG
ATACTAGTGCGGCCGCCCTTTAGTGAGGGTTGAATTCGAATTTTCAAAAATTCTTACTTTTTTTTTGGAT
GGACGCAAAGAAGTTTAATAATCATATTACATGGCATTACCACCATATACATATCCATATACATATCCAT
ATCTAATCTTACTTATATGTTGTGGAAATGTAAAGAGCCCCATTATCTTAGCCTAAAAAAACCTTCTCTT
TGGAACTTTCAGTAATACGCTTAACTGCTCATTGCTATATTGAAGTACGGATTAGAAGCCGCCGAGCGGG
TGACAGCCCTCCGAAGGAAGACTCTCCTCCGTGCGTCCTCGTCTTCACCGGTCGCGTTCCTGAAACGCAG
ATGTGCCTCGCGCCGCACTGCTCCGAACAATAAAGATTCTACAATACTAGCTTTTATGGTTATGAAGAGG
AAAAATTGGCAGTAACCTGGCCCCACAAACCTTCAAATGAACGAATCAAATTAACAACCATAGGATGATA
ATGCGATTAGTTTTTTAGCCTTATTTCTGGGGTAATTAATCAGCGAAGCGATGATTTTTGATCTATTAAC
AGATATATAAATGCAAAAACTGCATAACCACTTTAACTAATACTTTCAACATTTTCGGTTTGTATTACTT
CTTATTCAAATGTAATAAAAGTATCAACAAAAAATTGTTAATATACCTCTATACTTTAACGTCAAGGAGA
AAAAACCCCGGATCCAATGCAAATACAGAGCTTCTATCACTCAGCTTCACTAAAAACCCAGGAGGCTTTT
AAAAGCCTACAAAAAACCTTATACAACGGAATGCAGATTCTCTCAGGCCAGGGCAAAGCGCCGGCTAAAG
CGCCCGACGCTCGCCCGGAAATTATTGTCCTGCGAGAACCCGGCGCGACATGGGGGAATTATCTACAGCA
TCAGAAGGCGTCTAACCACTCGCTGCATAACCTCTATAACTTACAGCGCGATCTTCTTACCGTCGCGGCA
ACCGTTCTGGGTAAACAAGACCCGGTTCTAACGTCAATGGCAAACCAAATGGAGTTAGCCAAAGTTAAAG
CGGACCGGCCAGCAACAAAACAAGAAGAAGCCGCGGCAAAAGCATTGAAGAAAAATCTTATCGAACTTAT
TGCAGCACGCACTCAGCAGCAGGATGGCTTACCTGCAAAAGAAGCTCATCGCTTTGCGGCAGTAGCGTTT
AGAGATGCTCAGGTCAAGCAGCTTAATAACCAGCCCTGGCAAACCATAAAAAATACACTCACGCATAACG
GGCATCACTATACCAACACGCAGCTCCCTGCAGCAGAGATGAAAATCGGCGCAAAAGATATCTTTCCCAG
TGCTTATGAGGGAAAGGGCGTATGCAGTTGGGATACCAAGAATATTCATCACGCCAATAATTTGTGGATG
TCCACGGTGAGTGTGCATGAGGACGGTAAAGATAAAACGCTTTTTTGCGGGATACGTCATGGCGTGCTTT
CCCCCTATCATGAAAAAGATCCGCTTCTGCGTCACGTCGGCGCTGAAAACAAAGCCAAAGAAGTATTAAC
TGCGGCACTTTTTAGTAAACCTGAGTTGCTTAACAAAGCCTTAGCGGGCGAGGCGGTAAGCCTGAAACTG
GTATCCGTCGGGTTACTCACCGCGTCGAATATTTTCGGCAAAGAGGGAACGATGGTCGAGGACCAAATGC
GCGCATGGCAATCGTTGACCCAGCCGGGAAAAATGATTCATTTAAAAATCCGCAATAAAGATGGCGATCT
ACAGACGGTAAAAATAAAACCGGACGTCGCCGCATTTAATGTGGGTGTTAATGAGCTGGCGCTCAAGCTC
GGCTTTGGCCTTAAGGCATCGGATAGCTATAATGCCGAGGCGCTACATCAGTTATTAGGCAATGATTTAC
GCCCTGAAGCCAGACCAGGTGGCTGGGTTGGCGAATGGCTGGCGCAATACCCGGATAATTATGAGGTCGT
CAATACATTAGCGCGCCAGATTAAGGATATATGGAAAAATAACCAACATCATAAAGATGGCGGCGAACCC
TATAAACTCGCACAACGCCTTGCCATGTTAGCCCATGAAATTGACGCGGTACCCGCCTGGAATTGTAAAA
GCGGCAAAGATCGTACAGGGATGATGGATTCAGAAATCAAGCGAGAGATCATTTCCTTACATCAGACCCA
TATGTTAAGTGCGCCTGGTAGTCTTCCGGATAGCGGTGGACAGAAAATTTTCCAAAAAGTATTACTGAAT
AGCGGTAACCTGGAGATTCAGAAACAAAATACGGGCGGGGCGGGAAACAAAGTAATGAAAAATTTATCGC
CAGAGGTGCTCAATCTTTCCTATCAAAAACGAGTTGGGGATGAAAATATTTGGCAGTCAGTAAAAGGCAT
TTCTTCATTAATCACATCTCTCGAGTAAGCTTGGTACCGCGGCTAGCTAAGATCCGCTCTAACCGAAAAG
GAAGGAGTTAGACAACCTGAAGTCTAGGTCCCTATTTATTTTTTTATAGTTATGTTAGTATTAAGAACGT
TATTTATATTTCAAATTTTTCTTTTTTTTCTGTACAGACGCGTGTACGCATGTAACATTATACTGAAAAC
CTTGCTTGAGAAGGTTTTGGGACGCTCGAAGATCCAGCTGCATTAATGAATCGGCCAACGCGCGGGGAGA
GGCGGTTTGCGTATTGGGCGCTCTTCCGCTTCCTCGCTCACTGACTCGCTGCGCTCGGTCGTTCGGCTGC
GGCGAGCGGTATCAGCTCACTCAAAGGCGGTAATACGGTTATCCACAGAATCAGGGGATAACGCAGGAAA
GAACATGTGAGCAAAAGGCCAGCAAAAGGCCAGGAACCGTAAAAAGGCCGCGTTGCTGGCGTTTTTCCAT
AGGCTCCGCCCCCCTGACGAGCATCACAAAAATCGACGCTCAAGTCAGAGGTGGCGAAACCCGACAGGAC
TATAAAGATACCAGGCGTTTCCCCCTGGAAGCTCCCTCGTGCGCTCTCCTGTTCCGACCCTGCCGCTTAC
CGGATACCTGTCCGCCTTTCTCCCTTCGGGAAGCGTGGCGCTTTCTCATAGCTCACGCTGTAGGTATCTC
AGTTCGGTGTAGGTCGTTCGCTCCAAGCTGGGCTGTGTGCACGAACCCCCCGTTCAGCCCGACCGCTGCG
CCTTATCCGGTAACTATCGTCTTGAGTCCAACCCGGTAAGACACGACTTATCGCCACTGGCAGCAGCCAC
TGGTAACAGGATTAGCAGAGCGAGGTATGTAGGCGGTGCTACAGAGTTCTTGAAGTGGTGGCCTAACTAC
GGCTACACTAGAAGAACAGTATTTGGTATCTGCGCTCTGCTGAAGCCAGTTACCTTCGGAAAAAGAGTTG
GTAGCTCTTGATCCGGCAAACAAACCACCGCTGGTAGCGGTGGTTTTTTTGTTTGCAAGCAGCAGATTAC
GCGCAGAAAAAAAGGATCTCAAGAAGATCCTTTGATCTTTTCTACGGGGTCTGACGCTCAGTGGAACGAA
AACTCACGTTAAGGGATTTTGGTCATGAGATTATCAAAAAGGATCTTCACCTAGATCCTTTTAAATTAAA
AATGAAGTTTTAAATCAATCTAAAGTATATATGAGTAAACTTGGTCTGACAGTTACCAATGCTTAATCAG
TGAGGCACCTATCTCAGCGATCTGTCTATTTCGTTCATCCATAGTTGCCTGACTCCCCGTCGTGTAGATA
ACTACGATACGGGAGGGCTTACCATCTGGCCCCAGTGCTGCAATGATACCGCGAGACCCACGCTCACCGG
CTCCAGATTTATCAGCAATAAACCAGCCAGCCGGAAGGGCCGAGCGCAGAAGTGGTCCTGCAACTTTATC
CGCCTCCATCCAGTCTATTAATTGTTGCCGGGAAGCTAGAGTAAGTAGTTCGCCAGTTAATAGTTTGCGC
AACGTTGTTGCCATTGCTACAGGCATCGTGGTGTCACGCTCGTCGTTTGGTATGGCTTCATTCAGCTCCG
GTTCCCAACGATCAAGGCGAGTTACATGATCCCCCATGTTGTGCAAAAAAGCGGTTAGCTCCTTCGGTCC
TCCGATCGTTGTCAGAAGTAAGTTGGCCGCAGTGTTATCACTCATGGTTATGGCAGCACTGCATAATTCT
CTTACTGTCATGCCATCCGTAAGATGCTTTTCTGTGACTGGTGAGTACTCAACCAAGTCATTCTGAGAAT
AGTGTATGCGGCGACCGAGTTGCTCTTGCCCGGCGTCAATACGGGATAATACCGCGCCACATAGCAGAAC
TTTAAAAGTGCTCATCATTGGAAAACGTTCTTCGGGGCGAAAACTCTCAAGGATCTTACCGCTGTTGAGA
TCCAGTTCGATGTAACCCACTCGTGCACCCAACTGATCTTCAGCATCTTTTACTTTCACCAGCGTTTCTG
GGTGAGCAAAAACAGGAAGGCAAAATGCCGCAAAAAAGGGAATAAGGGCGACACGGAAATGTTGAATACT
CATACTCTTCCTTTTTCAATATTATTGAAGCATTTATCAGGGTTATTGTCTCATGAGCGGATACATATTT
GAATGTATTTAGAAAAATAAACAAATAGGGGTTCCGCGCACATTTCCCCGAAAAGTGCCACCTGAACGAA
GCATCTGTGCTTCATTTTGTAGAACAAAAATGCAACGCGAGAGCGCTAATTTTTCAAACAAAGAATCTGA
GCTGCATTTTTACAGAACAGAAATGCAACGCGAAAGCGCTATTTTACCAACGAAGAATCTGTGCTTCATT
TTTGTAAAACAAAAATGCAACGCGAGAGCGCTAATTTTTCAAACAAAGAATCTGAGCTGCATTTTTACAG
AACAGAAATGCAACGCGAGAGCGCTATTTTACCAACAAAGAATCTATACTTCTTTTTTGTTCTACAAAAA
TGCATCCCGAGAGCGCTATTTTTCTAACAAAGCATCTTAGATTACTTTTTTTCTCCTTTGTGCGCTCTAT
AATGCAGTCTCTTGATAACTTTTTGCACTGTAGGTCCGTTAAGGTTAGAAGAAGGCTACTTTGGTGTCTA
TTTTCTCTTCCATAAAAAAAGCCTGACTCCACTTCCCGCGTTTACTGATTACTAGCGAAGCTGCGGGTGC
ATTTTTTCAAGATAAAGGCATCCCCGATTATATTCTATACCGATGTGGATTGCGCATACTTTGTGAACAG
AAAGTGATAGCGTTGATGATTCTTCATTGGTCAGAAAATTATGAACGGTTTCTTCTATTTTGTCTCTATA
TACTACGTATAGGAAATGTTTACATTTTCGTATTGTTTTCGATTCACTCTATGAATAGTTCTTACTACAA
TTTTTTTGTCTAAAGAGTAATACTAGAGATAAACATAAAAAATGTAGAGGTCGAGTTTAGATGCAAGTTC
AAGGAGCGAAAGGTGGATGGGTAGGTTATATAGGGATATAGCACAGAGATATATAGCAAAGAGATACTTT
TGAGCAATGTTTGTGGAAGCGGTATTCGCAATATTTTAGTAGCTCGTTACAGTCCGGTGCGTTTTTGGTT
TTTTGAAAGTGCGTCTTCAGAGCGCTTTTGGTTTTCAAAAGCGCTCTGAAGTTCCTATACTTTCTAGAGA
ATAGGAACTTCGGAATAGGAACTTCAAAGCGTTTCCGAAAACGAGCGCTTCCGAAAATGCAACGCGAGCT
GCGCACATACAGCTCACTGTTCACGTCGCACCTATATCTGCGTGTTGCCTGTATATATATATACATGAGA
AGAACGGCATAGTGCGTGTTTATGCTTAAATGCGTACTTATATGCGTCTATTTATGTAGGATGAAAGGTA
GTCTAGTACCTCCTGTGATATTATCCCATTCCATGCGGGGTATCGTATGCTTCCTTCAGCACTACCCTTT
AGCTGTTCTATATGCTGCCACTCCTCAATTGGATTAGTCTCATCCTTCAATGCTATCATTTCCTTTGATA
TTGGATCATACTAAGAAACCATTATTATCATGACATTAACCTATAAAAATAGGCGTATCACGAGGCC
Features (pLannotate 1.2.2; 20 found; start..end, strand, type, name):
      8..43      +  CDS            rop (fragment): Rop protein, which maintains plasmids at low copy number; rop
    145..195     +  misc_feature   bom (fragment): basis of mobility region from pBR322
    194..310     +  CDS            NFS1 (fragment): NFS1_YEAST - Also known as SPL1 From Saccharomyces cerevisiae (strain ATCC 204508 / S288c) (Baker's yeast).
    672..1766    -  CDS            LEU2: 3-isopropylmalate dehydrogenase, required for leucine biosynthesis; S. cerevisiae LEU2; yeast auxotrophic marker
   1767..2174    -  promoter       LEU2 promoter: S. cerevisiae LEU2
   2314..2391    -  CDS            YO192_YEAST (fragment): Experimental evidence at protein level: Swiss-Prot protein existence level 1. From Saccharomyces cerevisiae (strain ATCC 204508 / S288c) (Baker's yeast).
   2422..2474    +  misc_feature   bom (fragment): basis of mobility region from pBR322
   2502..2930    -  rep_origin     f1 ori (sequence partly withheld): f1 bacteriophage origin of replication; arrow indicates direction of (+) strand synthesis
   2934..3003    -  CDS            lacZα (fragment): LacZα fragment of β-galactosidase; lacZ fragment
   3009..3174    -  terminator     ADH1 terminator: S. cerevisiae ADH1; transcription terminator for the S. cerevisiae alcohol dehydrogenase 1 (ADH1) gene
   3178..3300    -  CDS            ADH1 (fragment): ADH1_YEAST - Also known as ADC1. Experimental evidence at protein level: Swiss-Prot protein existence level 1. This isozyme preferentially catalyzes the conversion of primary unbranched alcohols to their corresponding aldehydes. Also shows activity toward secondary alcohols. From Saccharomyces cerevisiae (strain ATCC 204508 / S288c) (Baker's yeast).
   3319..3345    -  CDS            3xFLAG (fragment): three tandem FLAG® epitope tags
   3392..4056    +  promoter       GAL1,10 promoter: GAL1 and GAL10 genes of S. cerevisiae; divergent inducible promoter, regulated by Gal4
   4067..5749    +  CDS            sopB: SOPB_SALTY - Also known as sigD. Experimental evidence at protein level: Swiss-Prot protein existence level 1. Converts phosphatidylinositol 3,4,5-trisphosphate (PtdIns 3,4,5-P3) to PtdIns 3-P and prevents the transition of PtdIns 3-P to PtdIns 3,5-P2. It is one of the known effectors injected by Salmonella into the host cell and is required for invasion and for an efficient generation and maintenance of Salmonella-containing vacuole (SVC). Alteration of the phosphoinositide composition of the plasma membrane causes membrane ruffling and actin cytoskeleton rearrangements. The persistence of Pt
   5782..5971    +  terminator     CYC1 terminator: S. cerevisiae CYC1; transcription terminator for CYC1
   5974..6031    -  CDS            lacI (fragment): lac repressor; lacI; The lac repressor binds to the lac operator to inhibit transcription in E. coli. This inhibition can be relieved by adding lactose or isopropyl-β-D-thiogalactopyranoside (IPTG).
   6214..6802    -  rep_origin     ori: high-copy-number ColE1/pMB1/pBR322/pUC origin of replication
   6973..7833    -  CDS            AmpR: β-lactamase; bla; confers resistance to ampicillin, carbenicillin, and related antibiotics
   7834..7938    -  promoter       AmpR promoter: bla
   7965..9307    -  rep_origin     2μ ori: yeast 2μ plasmid origin of replication
