[The description below was written by a language model from this plasmid's Addgene catalogue record and pLannotate feature annotations shown in this document.]
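Description:
pESC-LEU-SopB is a yeast episomal expression plasmid built on the commercial pESC-LEU backbone and designed for galactose-inducible production of the Salmonella enterica serovar Typhimurium effector SopB (also called SigD) in Saccharomyces cerevisiae. It is a shuttle vector of about 9.4 kb. In E. coli it replicates from a high-copy ColE1/pUC-type origin and is selected through the β-lactamase (AmpR) gene. In yeast it is maintained by the 2μ origin and selected by complementation of leucine auxotrophy through the LEU2 gene under its own promoter. An f1 phage origin is also present. Several short annotated fragments (rop, bom, lacZα, lacI and pieces of yeast genes) appear to be backbone remnants rather than functional elements.

The expression region is centred on the divergent GAL1,10 promoter, which is regulated by Gal4 and can drive transcription in both directions. The full-length sopB coding sequence, inserted by Gibson assembly, sits on the GAL1 side and is followed by the CYC1 terminator. On the opposite, GAL10-facing side, only a FLAG epitope fragment and the ADH1 terminator are annotated, so this second cassette appears to be empty. No epitope tag is annotated on SopB itself.

SopB is a phosphoinositide-modifying effector that Salmonella injects into host cells, where it remodels membrane lipid composition. Placing it under tight inducible control allows its expression to be switched on when needed. The associated publication concerns kinase-independent synthesis of 3-phosphorylated phosphoinositides by a phosphotransferase, which suggests the plasmid was used to study SopB's lipid-modifying activity in a yeast cell context.
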