Addgene plasmid #183670: pESC-LEU-SopB
Purpose: Inducible Salmonella Typhimurium SopB for expression in yeast
Depositing lab: Sergio Grinstein. Depositing organization: Hospital for Sick Children. Publication: Kinase-independent synthesis of 3-phosphorylated phosphoinositides by a phosphotransferase. Walpole GFW, Pacheco J, Chauhan N, Clark J, Anderson KE, Abbas YM, Brabant-Kirwan D, Montano-Rendon F, Liu Z, Zhu H, Brumell JH, Deiters A, Stephens LR, Hawkins PT, Hammond GRV, Grinstein S, Fairn GD. Nat Cell Biol. 2022 Apr 28. pii: 10.1038/s41556-022-00895-y. doi: 10.1038/s41556-022-00895-y. PubMed 35484249.
Backbone
  Vector backbone: pESC-LEU
  Backbone manufacturer: Agilent Technologies
  Vector type: Yeast Expression
  Selectable markers: LEU2
Growth in bacteria
  Bacterial resistance: Ampicillin, 100 μg/mL
  Growth temperature: 37°C
  Growth strain: DH5alpha
  Copy number: High Copy
Gene/Insert
  Gene/Insert name: sopB (alt name: sigD)
  Species: Salmonella enterica serovar Typhimurium
  Entrez Gene: sopB (a.k.a. STM1091)
  Promoter: GAL1
  Cloning method: Gibson Cloning
  Sequencing primers: 5′ aatatacctctatactttaacgtc; 3′ ataaatagggacctagacttcagg
Terms and licenses: Academic/Nonprofit Terms; Industry Terms: Not Available to Industry
Depositor comments: Galactose-inducible
How to cite: pESC-LEU-SopB was a gift from Sergio Grinstein (Addgene plasmid # 183670 ; http://n2t.net/addgene:183670 ; RRID:Addgene_183670)
